>Addgene plasmid #130790 | pMSCVbsd-PPARD-T423D-T427D | addgene full sequence | sequence record 255163 | Addgene NGS Result
AATGAAAGACCCCACCTGTAGGTTTGGCAAGCTAGCTTAAGTAACGCCATTTTGCAAGGCATGGAAAATA
CATAACTGAGAATAGAGAAGTTCAGATCAAGGTTAGGAACAGAGAGACAGCAGAATATGGGCCAAACAGG
ATATCTGTGGTAAGCAGTTCCTGCCCCGGCTCAGGGCCAAGAACAGATGGTCCCCAGATGCGGTCCCGCC
CTCAGCAGTTTCTAGAGAACCATCAGATGTTTCCAGGGTGCCCCAAGGACCTGAAATGACCCTGTGCCTT
ATTTGAACTAACCAATCAGTTCGCTTCTCGCTTCTGTTCGCGCGCTTCTGCTCCCCGAGCTCAATAAAAG
AGCCCACAACCCCTCACTCGGCGCGCCAGTCCTCCGATAGACTGCGTCGCCCGGGTACCCATATTCCCAA
TAAAGCCTCTTGCTGTTTGCATCCGAATCGTGGACTCGCTGATCCTTGGGAGGGTCTCCTCAGATTGATT
GACTGCCCACCTCGGGGGTCTTTCATTTGGAGGTTCCACCGAGATTTGGAGACCCCTGCCCAGGGACCAC
CGACCCCCCCGCCGGGAGGTAAGCTGGCCAGCGGTCGTTTCGTGTCTGTCTCTGTCTTTGTGCGTGTTTG
TGCCGGCATCTAATGTTTGCGCCTGCGTCTGTACTAGTTAGCTAACTAGCTCTGTATCTGGCGGACCCGT
GGTGGAACTGACGAGTTCTGAACACCCGGCCGCAACCCTGGGAGACGTCCCAGGGACTTTGGGGGCCGTT
TTTGTGGCCCGACCTGAGGAAGGGAGTCGATGTGGAATCCGACCCCGTCAGGATATGTGGTTCTGGTAGG
AGACGAGAACCTAAAACAGTTCCCGCCTCCGTCTGAATTTTTGCTTTCGGTTTGGAACCGAAGCCGCGCG
TCTTGTCTGCTGCAGCGCTGCAGCATCGTTCTGTGTTGTCTCTGTCTGACTGTGTTTCTGTATTTGTCTG
AAAATTAGGGCCAGACTGTTACCACTCCCTTAAGTTTGACCTTAGGTCACTGGAAAGATGTCGAGCGGAT
CGCTCACAACCAGTCGGTAGATGTCAAGAAGAGACGTTGGGTTACCTTCTGCTCTGCAGAATGGCCAACC
TTTAACGTCGGATGGCCGCGAGACGGCACCTTTAACCGAGACCTCATCACCCAGGTTAAGATCAAGGTCT
TTTCACCTGGCCCGCATGGACACCCAGACCAGGTCCCCTACATCGTGACCTGGGAAGCCTTGGCTTTTGA
CCCCCCTCCCTGGGTCAAGCCCTTTGTACACCCTAAGCCTCCGCCTCCTCTTCCTCCATCCGCCCCGTCT
CTCCCCCTTGAACCTCCTCGTTCGACCCCGCCTCGATCCTCCCTTTATCCAGCCCTCACTCCTTCTCTAG
GCGCCGGAATTAGATCCACTAGTAACGGCCGCCAGTGTGCTGGAATTCGCCCTTAGGTGTGGCGCCGAGG
GGAGATCAGCCATGGAGCAGCCACAGGAGGAAGCCCCTGAGGTCCGGGAAGAGGAGGAGAAAGAGGAAGT
GGCAGAGGCAGAAGGAGCCCCAGAGCTCAATGGGGGACCACAGCATGCACTTCCTTCCAGCAGCTACACA
GACCTCTCCCGGAGCTCCTCGCCACCCTCACTGCTGGACCAACTGCAGATGGGCTGTGACGGGGCCTCAT
GCGGCAGCCTCAACATGGAGTGCCGGGTGTGCGGGGACAAGGCATCGGGCTTCCACTACGGTGTTCATGC
ATGTGAGGGGTGCAAGGGCTTCTTCCGTCGTACGATCCGCATGAAGCTGGAGTACGAGAAGTGTGAGCGC
AGCTGCAAGATTCAGAAGAAGAACCGCAACAAGTGCCAGTACTGCCGCTTCCAGAAGTGCCTGGCACTGG
GCATGTCACACAACGCTATCCGTTTTGGTCGGATGCCGGAGGCTGAGAAGAGGAAGCTGGTGGCAGGGCT
GACTGCAAACGAGGGGAGCCAGTACAACCCACAGGTGGCCGACCTGAAGGCCTTCTCCAAGCACATCTAC
AATGCCTACCTGAAAAACTTCAACATGACCAAAAAGAAGGCCCGCAGCATCCTCACCGGCAAAGCCAGCC
ACACGGCGCCCTTTGTGATCCACGACATCGAGACATTGTGGCAGGCAGAGAAGGGGCTGGTGTGGAAGCA
GTTGGTGAATGGCCTGCCTCCCTACAAGGAGATCAGCGTGCACGTCTTCTACCGCTGCCAGTGCACCACA
GTGGAGACCGTGCGGGAGCTCACTGAGTTCGCCAAGAGCATCCCCAGCTTCAGCAGCCTCTTCCTCAACG
ACCAGGTTACCCTTCTCAAGTATGGCGTGCACGAGGCCATCTTCGCCATGCTGGCCTCTATCGTCAACAA
GGACGGGCTGCTGGTAGCCAACGGCAGTGGCTTTGTCACCCGTGAGTTCCTGCGCAGCCTCCGCAAACCC
TTCAGTGATATCATTGAGCCTAAGTTTGAATTTGCTGTCAAGTTCAACGCCCTGGAACTTGATGACAGTG
ACCTGGCCCTATTCATTGCGGCCATCATTCTGTGTGGAGACCGGCCAGGCCTCATGAACGTTCCACGGGT
GGAGGCTATCCAGGACACCATCCTGCGTGCCCTCGAATTCCACCTGCAGGCCAACCACCCTGATGCCCAG
TACCTCTTCCCCAAGCTGCTGCAGAAGATGGCTGACCTGCGGCAACTGGTCACCGAGCACGCCCAGATGA
TGCAGCGGATCAAGAAGGACGAAACCGAGGACTCGCTGCACCCTCTGCTCCAGGAGATCTACAAGGACAT
GTACTAACGGCGGCACCCAGGCCTCCCTGCAGACTCCAATGGGGCCAGCACTGGAGGGGCCCACCCACAT
GACTTTTCCATTGACCAGCTCTCAAGGGCGAATTCTGCAGATATCCATCACACTGGCGGCCGCTCGAGGT
TAACGAATTCTACCGGGTAGGGGAGGCGCTTTTCCCAAGGCAGTCTGGAGCATGCGCTTTAGCAGCCCCG
CTGGGCACTTGGCGCTACACAAGTGGCCTCTGGCCTCGCACACATTCCACATCCACCGGTAGGCGCCAAC
CGGCTCCGTTCTTTGGTGGCCCCTTCGCGCCACCTTCTACTCCTCCCCTAGTCAGGAAGTTCCCCCCCGC
CCCGCAGCTCGCGTCGTGCAGGACGTGACAAATGGAAGTAGCACGTCTCACTAGTCTCGTGCAGATGGAC
AGCACCGCTGAGCAATGGAAGCGGGTAGGCCTTTGGGGCAGCGGCCAATAGCAGCTTTGCTCCTTCGCTT
TCTGGGCTCAGAGGCTGGGAAGGGGTGGGTCCGGGGGCGGGCTCAGGGGCGGGCTCAGGGGCGGGGCGGG
CGCCCGAAGGTCCTCCGGAGGCCCGGCATTCTGCACGCTTCAAAAGCGCACGTCTGCCGCGCTGTTCTCC
TCTTCCTCATCTCCGGGCCTTTCGACCTGCAGCCCAAGCTTACCATGGCCAAGCCTTTGTCTCAAGAAGA
ATCCACCCTCATTGAAAGAGCAACGGCTACAATCAACAGCATCCCCATCTCTGAAGACTACAGCGTCGCC
AGCGCAGCTCTCTCTAGCGACGGCCGCATCTTCACTGGTGTCAATGTATATCATTTTACTGGGGGACCTT
GTGCAGAACTCGTGGTGCTGGGCACTGCTGCTGCTGCGGCAGCTGGCAACCTGACTTGTATCGTCGCGAT
CGGAAATGAGAACAGGGGCATCTTGAGCCCCTGCGGACGGTGCCGACAGGTGCTTCTCGATCTGCATCCT
GGGATCAAAGCCATAGTGAAGGACAGTGATGGACAGCCGACGGCAGTTGGGATTCGTGAATTGCTGCCCT
CTGGTTATGTGTGGGAGGGCTAATCGATAAAATAAAAGATTTTATTTAGTCTCCAGAAAAAGGGGGGAAT
GAAAGACCCCACCTGTAGGTTTGGCAAGCTAGAGAACCATCAGATGTTTCCAGGGTGCCCCAAGGACCTG
AAATGACCCTGTGCCTTATTTGAACTAACCAATCAGTTCGCTTCTCGCTTCTGTTCGCGCGCTTCTGCTC
CCCGAGCTCAATAAAAGAGCCCACAACCCCTCACTCGGCGCGCCAGTCCTCCGATAGACTGCGTCGCCCG
GGTACCCGTGTATCCAATAAACCCTCTTGCAGTTGCATCCGACTTGTGGTCTCGCTGTTCCTTGGGAGGG
TCTCCTCTGAGTGATTGACTACCCGTCAGCGGGGGTCTTTCATGGGTAACAGTTTCTTGAAGTTGGAGAA
CAACATTCTGAGGGTAGGAGTCGAATATTAAGTAATCCTGACTCAATTAGCCACTGTTTTGAATCCACAT
ACTCCAATACTCCTGAAATAGTTCATTATGGACAGCGCAGAAAGAGCTGGGGAGAATTGTGAAATTGTTA
TCCGCTCACAATTCCACACAACATACGAGCCGGAAGCATAAAGTGTAAAGCCTGGGGTGCCTAATGAGTG
AGCTAACTCACATTAATTGCGTTGCGCTCACTGCCCGCTTTCCAGTCGGGAAACCTGTCGTGCCAGCTGC
ATTAATGAATCGGCCAACGCGCGGGGAGAGGCGGTTTGCGTATTGGGCGCTCTTCCGCTTCCTCGCTCAC
TGACTCGCTGCGCTCGGTCGTTCGGCTGCGGCGAGCGGTATCAGCTCACTCAAAGGCGGTAATACGGTTA
TCCACAGAATCAGGGGATAACGCAGGAAAGAACATGTGAGCAAAAGGCCAGCAAAAGGCCAGGAACCGTA
AAAAGGCCGCGTTGCTGGCGTTTTTCCATAGGCTCCGCCCCCCTGACGAGCATCACAAAAATCGACGCTC
AAGTCAGAGGTGGCGAAACCCGACAGGACTATAAAGATACCAGGCGTTTCCCCCTGGAAGCTCCCTCGTG
CGCTCTCCTGTTCCGACCCTGCCGCTTACCGGATACCTGTCCGCCTTTCTCCCTTCGGGAAGCGTGGCGC
TTTCTCATAGCTCACGCTGTAGGTATCTCAGTTCGGTGTAGGTCGTTCGCTCCAAGCTGGGCTGTGTGCA
CGAACCCCCCGTTCAGCCCGACCGCTGCGCCTTATCCGGTAACTATCGTCTTGAGTCCAACCCGGTAAGA
CACGACTTATCGCCACTGGCAGCAGCCACTGGTAACAGGATTAGCAGAGCGAGGTATGTAGGCGGTGCTA
CAGAGTTCTTGAAGTGGTGGCCTAACTACGGCTACACTAGAAGAACAGTATTTGGTATCTGCGCTCTGCT
GAAGCCAGTTACCTTCGGAAAAAGAGTTGGTAGCTCTTGATCCGGCAAACAAACCACCGCTGGTAGCGGT
GGTTTTTTTGTTTGCAAGCAGCAGATTACGCGCAGAAAAAAAGGATCTCAAGAAGATCCTTTGATCTTTT
CTACGGGGTCTGACGCTCAGTGGAACGAAAACTCACGTTAAGGGATTTTGGTCATGAGATTATCAAAAAG
GATCTTCACCTAGATCCTTTTAAATTAAAAATGAAGTTTTAAATCAATCTAAAGTATATATGAGTAAACT
TGGTCTGACAGTTACCAATGCTTAATCAGTGAGGCACCTATCTCAGCGATCTGTCTATTTCGTTCATCCA
TAGTTGCCTGACTCCCCGTCGTGTAGATAACTACGATACGGGAGGGCTTACCATCTGGCCCCAGTGCTGC
AATGATACCGCGAGACCCACGCTCACCGGCTCCAGATTTATCAGCAATAAACCAGCCAGCCGGAAGGGCC
GAGCGCAGAAGTGGTCCTGCAACTTTATCCGCCTCCATCCAGTCTATTAATTGTTGCCGGGAAGCTAGAG
TAAGTAGTTCGCCAGTTAATAGTTTGCGCAACGTTGTTGCCATTGCTACAGGCATCGTGGTGTCACGCTC
GTCGTTTGGTATGGCTTCATTCAGCTCCGGTTCCCAACGATCAAGGCGAGTTACATGATCCCCCATGTTG
TGCAAAAAAGCGGTTAGCTCCTTCGGTCCTCCGATCGTTGTCAGAAGTAAGTTGGCCGCAGTGTTATCAC
TCATGGTTATGGCAGCACTGCATAATTCTCTTACTGTCATGCCATCCGTAAGATGCTTTTCTGTGACTGG
TGAGTACTCAACCAAGTCATTCTGAGAATAGTGTATGCGGCGACCGAGTTGCTCTTGCCCGGCGTCAATA
CGGGATAATACCGCGCCACATAGCAGAACTTTAAAAGTGCTCATCATTGGAAAACGTTCTTCGGGGCGAA
AACTCTCAAGGATCTTACCGCTGTTGAGATCCAGTTCGATGTAACCCACTCGTGCACCCAACTGATCTTC
AGCATCTTTTACTTTCACCAGCGTTTCTGGGTGAGCAAAAACAGGAAGGCAAAATGCCGCAAAAAAGGGA
ATAAGGGCGACACGGAAATGTTGAATACTCATACTCTTCCTTTTTCAATATTATTGAAGCATTTATCAGG
GTTATTGTCTCATGAGCGGATACATATTTGAATGTATTTAGAAAAATAAACAAATAGGGGTTCCGCGCAC
ATTTCCCCGAAAAGTGCCACCTGACGTCTAAGAAACCATTATTATCATGACATTAACCTATAAAAATAGG
CGTATCACGAGGCCCTTTCGTCTCGCGCGTTTCGGTGATGACGGTGAAAACCTCTGACACATGCAGCTCC
CGGAGACGGTCACAGCTTGTCTGTAAGCGGATGCCGGGAGCAGACAAGCCCGTCAGGGCGCGTCAGCGGG
TGTTGGCGGGTGTCGGGGCTGGCTTAACTATGCGGCATCAGAGCAGATTGTACTGAGAGTGCACCATATG
CGGTGTGAAATACCGCACAGATGCGTAAGGAGAAAATACCGCATCAGGCGCCATTCGCCATTCAGGCTGC
GCAACTGTTGGGAAGGGCGATCGGTGCGGGCCTCTTCGCTATTACGCCAGCTGGCGAAAGGGGGATGTGC
TGCAAGGCGATTAAGTTGGGTAACGCCAGGGTTTTCCCAGTCACGACGTTGTAAAACGACGGCGCAAGGA
ATGGTGCATGCAAGGAGATGGCGCCCAACAGTCCCCCGGCCACGGGGCCTGCCACCATACCCACGCCGAA
ACAAGCGCTCATGAGCCCGAAGTGGCGAGCCCGATCTTCCCCATCGGTGATGTCGGCGATATAGGCGCCA
GCAACCGCACCTGTGGCGCCGGTGATGCCGGCCACGATGCGTCCGGCGTAGAGGCGATTAGTCCAATTTG
TTAAAGACAGGATATCAGTGGTCCAGGCTCTAGTTTTGACTCAACAATATCACCAGCTGAAGCCTATAGA
GTACGAGCCATAGATAAAATAAAAGATTTTATTTAGTCTCCAGAAAAAGGGGGG
Features (pLannotate 1.2.2; 20 found; start..end, strand, type, name):
      1..517     +  LTR            5' LTR: 5' long terminal repeat from murine embryonic stem cell virus
    581..922     +  misc_feature   MESV Ψ: packaging signal of murine embryonic stem cell virus
    989..1405    +  CDS            gag (truncated): truncated Moloney murine leukemia virus (MMLV) gag gene lacking the start codon
   1482..2804    +  CDS            PPARD: PPARD_HUMAN - Also known as NR1C2, PPARB. Experimental evidence at protein level: Swiss-Prot protein existence level 1. Ligand-activated transcription factor. Receptor that binds peroxisome proliferators such as hypolipidemic drugs and fatty acids. Has a preference for poly-unsaturated fatty acids, such as gamma- linoleic acid and eicosapentanoic acid. Once activated by a ligand, the receptor binds to promoter elements of target genes. Regulates the peroxisomal beta-oxidation pathway of fatty acids. Functions as transcription activator for the acyl-CoA oxidase gene. Decreases expression of NPC
   2955..3454    +  promoter       PGK promoter: mouse phosphoglycerate kinase 1 promoter
   3475..3873    +  CDS            BSD: blasticidin S deaminase; Aspergillus terreus BSD; confers resistance to blasticidin
   3918..3952    +  LTR            3' LTR (ΔU3) (fragment): self-inactivating 3' long terminal repeat (LTR) from Moloney murine leukemia virus
   3949..4243    +  LTR            3' LTR (ΔU3) (fragment): self-inactivating 3' long terminal repeat (LTR) from Moloney murine leukemia virus
   4405..4421    -  protein_bind   lac operator: The lac repressor binds to the lac operator to inhibit transcription in E. coli. This inhibition can be relieved by adding lactose or isopropyl-β-D-thiogalactopyranoside (IPTG). lac repressor encoded by lacI
   4429..4459    -  promoter       lac promoter: promoter for the E. coli lac operon
   4474..4495    -  protein_bind   CAP binding site: CAP binding activates transcription in the presence of cAMP. E. coli catabolite activator protein
   4508..4600    -  CDS            lacI (fragment): lac repressor; lacI; The lac repressor binds to the lac operator to inhibit transcription in E. coli. This inhibition can be relieved by adding lactose or isopropyl-β-D-thiogalactopyranoside (IPTG).
   4783..5371    -  rep_origin     ori: high-copy-number ColE1/pMB1/pBR322/pUC origin of replication
   5542..6402    -  CDS            AmpR: β-lactamase; bla; confers resistance to ampicillin, carbenicillin, and related antibiotics
   6403..6507    -  promoter       AmpR promoter: bla
   6602..6637    +  CDS            rop (fragment): Rop protein, which maintains plasmids at low copy number; rop
   6739..6838    +  misc_feature   bom (fragment): basis of mobility region from pBR322
   6844..6993    -  CDS            lacZα (fragment): LacZα fragment of β-galactosidase; lacZ fragment
   6993..7194    -  CDS            TcR (fragment): tetracycline efflux protein; tet; confers resistance to tetracycline
   7195..7293    +  CDS            env (fragment): murine leukemia virus gPr80 envelope polyprotein precursor; env; proteolytically cleaved into gp70SU and p15TM subunits
