[The description below was written by a language model from this plasmid's Addgene catalogue record and pLannotate feature annotations shown in this document.]
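Description:
pMSCVbsd-PPARD-T423D-T427D is a gammaretroviral expression vector built on the pMSCVbsd backbone, a murine stem cell virus design, and it delivers a mutant human PPARD cDNA into mammalian cells by retroviral transduction. The 7.3 kb plasmid is propagated in E. coli through a high-copy ColE1/pUC-type origin with ampicillin selection from the β-lactamase gene. The remaining bacterial annotations (lac promoter/operator and fragments of lacI, lacZα, rop, bom and TcR) are backbone remnants with no evident role in the construct's function.

The transferred unit begins with the MESV-derived 5′ LTR, followed by the Ψ packaging signal and a truncated gag segment lacking its start codon; together these allow efficient encapsidation of the genomic RNA when viral proteins are supplied in trans by a packaging cell line. No separate promoter is annotated upstream of the insert, so the PPARD coding sequence, cloned between a destroyed BglII site and an intact XhoI site, is presumably transcribed from the 5′ LTR. Downstream, a mouse PGK promoter drives blasticidin S deaminase, allowing blasticidin selection of transduced cells. The 3′ LTR is annotated automatically as two fragments matching a ΔU3 self-inactivating LTR. The record does not say that the vector is self-inactivating, so this label should be treated cautiously.

PPARD encodes the ligand-activated nuclear receptor PPARβ/δ. This version, made by PCR mutagenesis, replaces threonines 423 and 427 with aspartate, a type of substitution often used to mimic phosphorylation, though the record does not state the rationale. No epitope tag is annotated. The associated study concerns NCOR recruitment by PPARβ/δ and its regulation of ANGPTL4 transcription, which suggests use in stable expression of receptor variants for functional comparison.
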