Addgene plasmid #130790: pMSCVbsd-PPARD-T423D-T427D
Purpose: Vector encoding PPARD cDNA for retroviral transduction
Depositing lab: Till Adhikary. Depositing organization: Philipps-Universitaet Marburg. Publication: PPARbeta/delta recruits NCOR and regulates transcription reinitiation of ANGPTL4. Legrand N, Bretscher CL, Zielke S, Wilke B, Daude M, Fritz B, Diederich WE, Adhikary T. Nucleic Acids Res. 2019 Oct 10;47(18):9573-9591. doi: 10.1093/nar/gkz685. PubMed 31428774.
Backbone
  Vector backbone: pMSCVbsd
  Vector type: Retroviral
  Selectable markers: Blasticidin
Growth in bacteria
  Bacterial resistance: Ampicillin, 100 μg/mL
  Growth temperature: 37°C
  Growth strain: NEB Stable
  Copy number: High Copy
Gene/Insert
  Gene/Insert name: PPARD T423D-T427D
  Species: H. sapiens (human)
  Mutation: T423D-T427D
  Entrez Gene: PPARD (a.k.a. FAAR, NR1C2, NUC1, NUCI, NUCII, PPARB)
  Cloning method: Restriction Enzyme; 5′ cloning site BglII (destroyed during cloning); 3′ cloning site XhoI (not destroyed)
  Sequencing primers: 5′ pMSCVseqfw (CCCTTGAACCTCCTCGTTCGACC); 3′ pMSCVseqrv (GAGACGTGCTACTTCCATTTGTC)
Terms and licenses: Academic/Nonprofit Terms; Industry Terms: Not Available to Industry
Depositor comments: Generated by PCR mutagenesis. Please visit https://www.biorxiv.org/content/10.1101/525576v2 for BioRxiv preprint.
How to cite: pMSCVbsd-PPARD-T423D-T427D was a gift from Till Adhikary (Addgene plasmid # 130790 ; http://n2t.net/addgene:130790 ; RRID:Addgene_130790)
