>Addgene plasmid #130790 | pMSCVbsd-PPARD-T423D-T427D | depositor partial sequence | sequence record 250301 | PPARD T423D-T427D
ATGGAGCAGCCACAGGAGGAAGCCCCTGAGGTCCGGGAAGAGGAGGAGAAAGAGGAAGTGGCAGAGGCAG
AAGGAGCCCCAGAGCTCAATGGGGGACCACAGCATGCACTTCCTTCCAGCAGCTACACAGACCTCTCCCG
GAGCTCCTCGCCACCCTCACTGCTGGACCAACTGCAGATGGGCTGTGACGGGGCCTCATGCGGCAGCCTC
AACATGGAGTGCCGGGTGTGCGGGGACAAGGCATCGGGCTTCCACTACGGTGTTCATGCATGTGAGGGGT
GCAAGGGCTTCTTCCGTCGTACGATCCGCATGAAGCTGGAGTACGAGAAGTGTGAGCGCAGCTGCAAGAT
TCAGAAGAAGAACCGCAACAAGTGCCAGTACTGCCGCTTCCAGAAGTGCCTGGCACTGGGCATGTCACAC
AACGCTATCCGTTTTGGTCGGATGCCGGAGGCTGAGAAGAGGAAGCTGGTGGCAGGGCTGACTGCAAACG
AGGGGAGCCAGTACAACCCACAGGTGGCCGACCTGAAGGCCTTCTCCAAGCACATCTACAATGCCTACCT
GAAAAACTTCAACATGACCAAAAAGAAGGCCCGCAGCATCCTCACCGGCAAAGCCAGCCACACGGCGCCC
TTTGTGATCCACGACATCGAGACATTGTGGCAGGCAGAGAAGGGGCTGGTGTGGAAGCAGTTGGTGAATG
GCCTGCCTCCCTACAAGGAGATCAGCGTGCACGTCTTCTACCGCTGCCAGTGCACCACAGTGGAGACCGT
GCGGGAGCTCACTGAGTTCGCCAAGAGCATCCCCAGCTTCAGCAGCCTCTTCCTCAACGACCAGGTTACC
CTTCTCAAGTATGGCGTGCACGAGGCCATCTTCGCCATGCTGGCCTCTATCGTCAACAAGGACGGGCTGC
TGGTAGCCAACGGCAGTGGCTTTGTCACCCGTGAGTTCCTGCGCAGCCTCCGCAAACCCTTCAGTGATAT
CATTGAGCCTAAGTTTGAATTTGCTGTCAAGTTCAACGCCCTGGAACTTGATGACAGTGACCTGGCCCTA
TTCATTGCGGCCATCATTCTGTGTGGAGACCGGCCAGGCCTCATGAACGTTCCACGGGTGGAGGCTATCC
AGGACACCATCCTGCGTGCCCTCGAATTCCACCTGCAGGCCAACCACCCTGATGCCCAGTACCTCTTCCC
CAAGCTGCTGCAGAAGATGGCTGACCTGCGGCAACTGGTCACCGAGCACGCCCAGATGATGCAGCGGATC
AAGAAGGACGAAACCGAGGACTCGCTGCACCCTCTGCTCCAGGAGATCTACAAGGACATGTACTAA
